Addgene plasmid #217332: pCH61 (multiAsCas12a-KRAB piggyBac)
Purpose: piggyBac expression of multiAsCas12a-KRAB
Depositing lab: Luke Gilbert. Publication: Engineered CRISPR-Cas12a for higher-order combinatorial chromatin perturbations. Hsiung CC, Wilson CM, Sambold NA, Dai R, Chen Q, Teyssier N, Misiukiewicz S, Arab A, O'Loughlin T, Cofsky JC, Shi J, Gilbert LA. Nat Biotechnol. 2024 May 17. doi: 10.1038/s41587-024-02224-0. PubMed 38760567.
Backbone
  Vector backbone: Addgene plasmid # 133568
  Backbone manufacturer: Mario Capecchi
  Vector type: Mammalian Expression, CRISPR
Growth in bacteria
  Bacterial resistance: Ampicillin, 100 μg/mL
  Growth temperature: 37°C
  Growth strain: DH5alpha
  Copy number: High Copy
Gene/Insert
  Gene/Insert name: multiAsCas12a
  Species: Acidaminococcus
  Mutation: R1226A/E174R/S542R/K548R
  Promoter: CAG
  Tag / fusion protein: 6xMycNLS (N terminal on insert); HA-SV40NLS-XTEN80-KRAB-P2A-TagBFP2 (C terminal on insert)
  Cloning method: Gibson Cloning
Terms and licenses: Academic/Nonprofit Terms; Industry Terms: Not Available to Industry
Depositor comments: Please visit https://doi.org/10.1101/2023.09.18.558350 for bioRxiv preprint.
How to cite: pCH61 (multiAsCas12a-KRAB piggyBac) was a gift from Luke Gilbert (Addgene plasmid # 217332 ; http://n2t.net/addgene:217332 ; RRID:Addgene_217332)
