[The description below was written by a language model from this plasmid's Addgene catalogue record and pLannotate feature annotations shown in this document.]
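Description:
pCH61 (multiAsCas12a-KRAB piggyBac) is an 11.8 kb mammalian expression plasmid for CRISPR interference, built by Gibson assembly on a piggyBac transposon backbone so that the expression cassette can be stably integrated into a host genome when piggyBac transposase is supplied. In bacteria it is maintained as a high-copy plasmid through a ColE1/pUC-type origin and selected with ampicillin (AmpR/β-lactamase). The backbone also retains an f1 origin, lacZα and lac regulatory remnants, and flanking T7 and T3 promoters typical of a pBluescript-like cloning vector. The automated feature table does not explicitly annotate the piggyBac terminal repeats. A short fragment matching baculoviral FP25 sequence, downstream of the cassette, may reflect transposon-flanking sequence, but the record does not confirm this. No mammalian drug-selection marker is annotated.

The payload is driven by the CAG promoter, annotated as the CMV enhancer, chicken β-actin promoter and chimeric intron. It encodes multiAsCas12a, an Acidaminococcus Cas12a carrying R1226A/E174R/S542R/K548R substitutions, with an N-terminal 6xMyc-NLS tag and a C-terminal HA-SV40 NLS-XTEN80 linker fused to the ZNF10 KRAB repression domain. A P2A peptide then separates TagBFP2, so blue fluorescence reports expression and allows sorting of cells carrying the transgene. A WPRE and bGH polyadenylation signal enhance transcript stability and processing. The plasmid carries no annotated crRNA cassette, so guide arrays must be supplied separately. According to the associated publication title, the construct is intended for higher-order combinatorial chromatin perturbations, in which KRAB is targeted to multiple loci at once to repress transcription.
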