Features (pLannotate 1.2.2; 21 found; start..end, strand, type, name):
    147..526     +  enhancer       CMV enhancer: human cytomegalovirus immediate early enhancer
    528..805     +  promoter       chicken β-actin promoter: No description available
    806..1822    +  intron         chimeric intron: chimera between introns from chicken β-actin and rabbit β-globin
   2107..6024    +  CDS            AsCpf1: CRISPR-associated protein from Acidaminococcus sp. BV3L6 (Zetsche et al., 2015)
   6370..6555    +  CDS            KRAB: Krüppel-associated box (KRAB) transcriptional repression domain from the human zinc finger protein ZNF10 (Margolin et al., 1994)
   6622..7329    +  CDS            mTagBFP2: mTagBFP2 is a basic (constitutively fluorescent) blue fluorescent protein published in 2011, derived from Entacmaea quadricolor. It is reported to be a very rapidly-maturing monomer with very low acid sensitivity.
   7369..7957    +  misc_feature   WPRE: woodchuck hepatitis virus posttranscriptional regulatory element
   8002..8226    +  polyA_signal   bGH poly(A) signal: bovine growth hormone polyadenylation signal
   8230..8251    +  promoter       SV40 promoter (fragment): SV40 enhancer and early promoter
   8615..8692    +  CDS            FP (fragment): FP25_NPVAC - Experimental evidence at protein level: Swiss-Prot protein existence level 1. From Autographa californica nuclear polyhedrosis virus (AcMNPV).
   8702..8720    -  promoter       T7 promoter: promoter for bacteriophage T7 RNA polymerase
   8723..8880    +  CDS            lacZα (fragment): LacZα fragment of β-galactosidase; lacZ fragment
   8912..9340    -  rep_origin     f1 ori (sequence partly withheld): f1 bacteriophage origin of replication; arrow indicates direction of (+) strand synthesis
   9367..9471    +  promoter       AmpR promoter: bla
   9472..10332   +  CDS            AmpR: β-lactamase; bla; confers resistance to ampicillin, carbenicillin, and related antibiotics
  10503..11091   +  rep_origin     ori: high-copy-number ColE1/pMB1/pBR322/pUC origin of replication
  11274..11366   +  CDS            lacI (fragment): lac repressor; lacI; The lac repressor binds to the lac operator to inhibit transcription in E. coli. This inhibition can be relieved by adding lactose or isopropyl-β-D-thiogalactopyranoside (IPTG).
  11379..11400   +  protein_bind   CAP binding site: CAP binding activates transcription in the presence of cAMP. E. coli catabolite activator protein
  11415..11445   +  promoter       lac promoter: promoter for the E. coli lac operon
  11449..11471   +  protein_bind   lac operator (fragment): The lac repressor binds to the lac operator to inhibit transcription in E. coli. This inhibition can be relieved by adding lactose or isopropyl-β-D-thiogalactopyranoside (IPTG). lac repressor encoded by lacI
  11514..11532   +  promoter       T3 promoter: promoter for bacteriophage T3 RNA polymerase
>Addgene plasmid #217332 | pCH61 (multiAsCas12a-KRAB piggyBac) | addgene full sequence | sequence record 426476 | Addgene NGS Result
AAGTAACAAAACTTTTAAACATTCTCTCTTTTACAAAAATAAACTTATTTTGTACTTTAAAAACAGTCAT
GTTGTATTATAAAATAAGTAATTAGCTTAACCTATACATAATAGAAACAAATTATACTTATTAACCGGTC
ATGGTCGACATTGATTATTGACTAGTTATTAATAGTAATCAATTACGGGGTCATTAGTTCATAGCCCATA
TATGGAGTTCCGCGTTACATAACTTACGGTAAATGGCCCGCCTGGCTGACCGCCCAACGACCCCCGCCCA
TTGACGTCAATAATGACGTATGTTCCCATAGTAACGCCAATAGGGACTTTCCATTGACGTCAATGGGTGG
AGTATTTACGGTAAACTGCCCACTTGGCAGTACATCAAGTGTATCATATGCCAAGTACGCCCCCTATTGA
CGTCAATGACGGTAAATGGCCCGCCTGGCATTATGCCCAGTACATGACCTTATGGGACTTTCCTACTTGG
CAGTACATCTACGTATTAGTCATCGCTATTACCATGGTCGAGGTGAGCCCCACGTTCTGCTTCACTCTCC
CCATCTCCCCCCCCTCCCCACCCCCAATTTTGTATTTATTTATTTTTTAATTATTTTGTGCAGCGATGGG
GGCGGGGGGGGGGGGGGGGCGCGCGCCAGGCGGGGCGGGGCGGGGCGAGGGGCGGGGCGGGGCGAGGCGG
AGAGGTGCGGCGGCAGCCAATCAGAGCGGCGCGCTCCGAAAGTTTCCTTTTATGGCGAGGCGGCGGCGGC
GGCGGCCCTATAAAAAGCGAAGCGCGCGGCGGGCGGGAGTCGCTGCGCGCTGCCTTCGCCCCGTGCCCCG
CTCCGCCGCCGCCTCGCGCCGCCCGCCCCGGCTCTGACTGACCGCGTTACTCCCACAGGTGAGCGGGCGG
GACGGCCCTTCTCCTCCGGGCTGTAATTAGCGCTTGGTTTAATGACGGCTTGTTTCTTTTCTGTGGCTGC
GTGAAAGCCTTGAGGGGCTCCGGGAGGGCCCTTTGTGCGGGGGGAGCGGCTCGGGGGGTGCGTGCGTGTG
TGTGTGCGTGGGGAGCGCCGCGTGCGGCTCCGCGCTGCCCGGCGGCTGTGAGCGCTGCGGGCGCGGCGCG
GGGCTTTGTGCGCTCCGCAGTGTGCGCGAGGGGAGCGCGGCCGGGGGCGGTGCCCCGCGGTGCGGGGGGG
GCTGCGAGGGGAACAAAGGCTGCGTGCGGGGTGTGTGCGTGGGGGGGTGAGCAGGGGGTGTGGGCGCGTC
GGTCGGGCTGCAACCCCCCCTGCACCCCCCTCCCCGAGTTGCTGAGCACGGCCCGGCTTCGGGTGCGGGG
CTCCGTACGGGGCGTGGCGCGGGGCTCGCCGTGCCGGGCGGGGGGTGGCGGCAGGTGGGGGTGCCGGGCG
GGGCGGGGCCGCCTCGGGCCGGGGAGGGCTCGGGGGAGGGGCGCGGCGGCCCCCGGAGCGCCGGCGGCTG
TCGAGGCGCGGCGAGCCGCAGCCATTGCCTTTTATGGTAATCGTGCGAGAGGGCGCAGGGACTTCCTTTG
TCCCAAATCTGTGCGGAGCCGAAATCTGGGAGGCGCCGCCGCACCCCCTCTAGCGGGCGCGGGGCGAAGC
GGTGCGGCGCCGGCAGGAAGGAAATGGGCGGGGAGGGCCTTCGTGCGTCGCCGCGCCGCCGTCCCCTTCT
CCCTCTCCAGCCTCGGGGCTGTCCGCGGGGGGACGGCTGCCTTCGGGGGGGACGGGGCAGGGCGGGGTTC
GGCTTCTGGCGTGTGACCGGCGGCTCTAGAGCCTCTGCTAACCATGTTCATGCCTTCTTCTTTTTCCTAC
AGCTCCTGGGCAACGTGCTGGTTATTGTGCTGTCTCATCATTTTGGCAAAGAATTGCTAGCGCCACCATG
CCTGCTGCTAAACGTGTTAAGCTTGATGGGGGTAGCCCGGCAGCCAAGAGAGTCAAACTCGACGGCGGCT
CCCCAGCGGCAAAAAGGGTGAAACTAGACGGGGGTAGCCCCGCCGCGAAGCGTGTAAAGCTGGATGGAGG
ATCGCCTGCGGCTAAGCGAGTCAAATTAGACGGTGGGTCACCGGCTGCAAAGCGCGTCAAATTGGATGCT
AGCGGCACACAGTTCGAGGGCTTTACCAACCTGTATCAGGTGAGCAAGACACTGCGGTTTGAGCTGATCC
CACAGGGCAAGACCCTGAAGCACATCCAGGAGCAGGGCTTCATCGAGGAGGACAAGGCCCGCAATGATCA
CTACAAGGAGCTGAAGCCCATCATCGATCGGATCTACAAGACCTATGCCGACCAGTGCCTGCAGCTGGTG
CAGCTGGATTGGGAGAACCTGAGCGCCGCCATCGACTCCTATAGAAAGGAGAAAACCGAGGAGACAAGGA
ACGCCCTGATCGAGGAGCAGGCCACATATCGCAATGCCATCCACGACTACTTCATCGGCCGGACAGACAA
CCTGACCGATGCCATCAATAAGAGACACGCCGAGATCTACAAGGGCCTGTTCAAGGCCGAGCTGTTTAAT
GGCAAGGTGCTGAAGCAGCTGGGCACCGTGACCACAACCGAGCACGAGAACGCCCTGCTGCGGAGCTTCG
ACAAGTTTACAACCTACTTCTCCGGCTTTTATAGAAACAGGAAGAACGTGTTCAGCGCCGAGGATATCAG
CACAGCCATCCCACACCGCATCGTGCAGGACAACTTCCCCAAGTTTAAGGAGAATTGTCACATCTTCACA
CGCCTGATCACCGCCGTGCCCAGCCTGCGGGAGCACTTTGAGAACGTGAAGAAGGCCATCGGCATCTTCG
TGAGCACCTCCATCGAGGAGGTGTTTTCCTTCCCTTTTTATAACCAGCTGCTGACACAGACCCAGATCGA
CCTGTATAACCAGCTGCTGGGAGGAATCTCTCGGGAGGCAGGCACCGAGAAGATCAAGGGCCTGAACGAG
GTGCTGAATCTGGCCATCCAGAAGAATGATGAGACAGCCCACATCATCGCCTCCCTGCCACACAGATTCA
TCCCCCTGTTTAAGCAGATCCTGTCCGATAGGAACACCCTGTCTTTCATCCTGGAGGAGTTTAAGAGCGA
CGAGGAAGTGATCCAGTCCTTCTGCAAGTACAAGACACTGCTGAGAAACGAGAACGTGCTGGAGACAGCC
GAGGCCCTGTTTAACGAGCTGAACAGCATCGACCTGACACACATCTTCATCAGCCACAAGAAGCTGGAGA
CAATCAGCAGCGCCCTGTGCGACCACTGGGATACACTGAGGAATGCCCTGTATGAGCGGAGAATCTCCGA
GCTGACAGGCAAGATCACCAAGTCTGCCAAGGAGAAGGTGCAGCGCAGCCTGAAGCACGAGGATATCAAC
CTGCAGGAGATCATCTCTGCCGCAGGCAAGGAGCTGAGCGAGGCCTTCAAGCAGAAAACCAGCGAGATCC
TGTCCCACGCACACGCCGCCCTGGATCAGCCACTGCCTACAACCCTGAAGAAGCAGGAGGAGAAGGAGAT
CCTGAAGTCTCAGCTGGACAGCCTGCTGGGCCTGTACCACCTGCTGGACTGGTTTGCCGTGGATGAGTCC
AACGAGGTGGACCCCGAGTTCTCTGCCCGGCTGACCGGCATCAAGCTGGAGATGGAGCCTTCTCTGAGCT
TCTACAACAAGGCCAGAAATTATGCCACCAAGAAGCCCTACTCCGTGGAGAAGTTCAAGCTGAACTTTCA
GATGCCTACACTGGCCAGAGGCTGGGACGTGAATAGAGAGAAGAACAATGGCGCCATCCTGTTTGTGAAG
AACGGCCTGTACTATCTGGGCATCATGCCAAAGCAGAAGGGCAGGTATAAGGCCCTGAGCTTCGAGCCCA
CAGAGAAAACCAGCGAGGGCTTTGATAAGATGTACTATGACTACTTCCCTGATGCCGCCAAGATGATCCC
AAAGTGCAGCACCCAGCTGAAGGCCGTGACAGCCCACTTTCAGACCCACACAACCCCCATCCTGCTGTCC
AACAATTTCATCGAGCCTCTGGAGATCACAAAGGAGATCTACGACCTGAACAATCCTGAGAAGGAGCCAA
AGAAGTTTCAGACAGCCTACGCCAAGAAAACCGGCGACCAGAAGGGCTACAGAGAGGCCCTGTGCAAGTG
GATCGACTTCACAAGGGATTTTCTGTCCAAGTATACCAAGACAACCTCTATCGATCTGTCTAGCCTGCGG
CCATCCTCTCAGTATAAGGACCTGGGCGAGTACTATGCCGAGCTGAATCCCCTGCTGTACCACATCAGCT
TCCAGAGAATCGCCGAGAAGGAGATCATGGATGCCGTGGAGACAGGCAAGCTGTACCTGTTCCAGATCTA
TAACAAGGACTTTGCCAAGGGCCACCACGGCAAGCCTAATCTGCACACACTGTATTGGACCGGCCTGTTT
TCTCCAGAGAACCTGGCCAAGACAAGCATCAAGCTGAATGGCCAGGCCGAGCTGTTCTACCGCCCTAAGT
CCAGGATGAAGAGGATGGCACACCGGCTGGGAGAGAAGATGCTGAACAAGAAGCTGAAGGATCAGAAAAC
CCCAATCCCCGACACCCTGTACCAGGAGCTGTACGACTATGTGAATCACAGACTGTCCCACGACCTGTCT
GATGAGGCCAGGGCCCTGCTGCCCAACGTGATCACCAAGGAGGTGTCTCACGAGATCATCAAGGATAGGC
GCTTTACCAGCGACAAGTTCTTTTTCCACGTGCCTATCACACTGAACTATCAGGCCGCCAATTCCCCATC
TAAGTTCAACCAGAGGGTGAATGCCTACCTGAAGGAGCACCCCGAGACACCTATCATCGGCATCGACCGG
GGCGAGAGAAACCTGATCTATATCACAGTGATCGACTCCACCGGCAAGATCCTGGAGCAGCGGAGCCTGA
ACACCATCCAGCAGTTTGATTACCAGAAGAAGCTGGACAACAGGGAGAAGGAGAGGGTGGCAGCAAGGCA
GGCCTGGTCTGTGGTGGGCACAATCAAGGATCTGAAGCAGGGCTATCTGAGCCAGGTCATCCACGAGATC
GTGGACCTGATGATCCACTACCAGGCCGTGGTGGTGCTGGAGAACCTGAATTTCGGCTTTAAGAGCAAGA
GGACCGGCATCGCCGAGAAGGCCGTGTACCAGCAGTTCGAGAAGATGCTGATCGATAAGCTGAATTGCCT
GGTGCTGAAGGACTATCCAGCAGAGAAAGTGGGAGGCGTGCTGAACCCATACCAGCTGACAGACCAGTTC
ACCTCCTTTGCCAAGATGGGCACCCAGTCTGGCTTCCTGTTTTACGTGCCTGCCCCATATACATCTAAGA
TCGATCCCCTGACCGGCTTCGTGGACCCCTTCGTGTGGAAAACCATCAAGAATCACGAGAGCCGCAAGCA
CTTCCTGGAGGGCTTCGACTTTCTGCACTACGACGTGAAAACCGGCGACTTCATCCTGCACTTTAAGATG
AACAGAAATCTGTCCTTCCAGAGGGGCCTGCCCGGCTTTATGCCTGCATGGGATATCGTGTTCGAGAAGA
ACGAGACACAGTTTGACGCCAAGGGCACCCCTTTCATCGCCGGCAAGAGAATCGTGCCAGTGATCGAGAA
TCACAGATTCACCGGCAGATACCGGGACCTGTATCCTGCCAACGAGCTGATCGCCCTGCTGGAGGAGAAG
GGCATCGTGTTCAGGGATGGCTCCAACATCCTGCCAAAGCTGCTGGAGAATGACGATTCTCACGCCATCG
ACACGATGGTGGCCCTGATCCGCAGCGTGCTGCAGATGGCCAACTCCAATGCCGCCACAGGCGAGGACTA
TATCAACAGCCCCGTGCGCGATCTGAATGGCGTGTGCTTCGACTCCCGGTTTCAGAACCCAGAGTGGCCA
ATGGACGCCGATGCCAATGGCGCCTACCACATCGCCCTGAAGGGCCAGCTGCTGCTGAATCACCTGAAGG
AGAGCAAGGATCTGAAGCTGCAGAACGGCATCTCCAATCAGGACTGGCTGGCCTACATCCAGGAGCTGCG
CAACAGCAGGGCTGACTATCCCTATGACGTGCCCGATTATGCCAGCGGCTCCCCCAAGAAGAAGAGGAAG
GTGGGATCCGGAGGGCCGAGCTCTGGCGCACCCCCACCAAGTGGAGGGTCTCCTGCCGGGTCCCCAACAT
CTACTGAAGAAGGCACCAGCGAATCCGCAACGCCCGAGTCAGGCCCTGGTACCTCCACAGAACCATCTGA
AGGTAGTGCGCCTGGTTCCCCAGCTGGAAGCCCTACTTCCACCGAAGAAGGCACGTCAACCGAACCAAGT
GAAGGATCTGCCCCTGGGACCAGCACTGAACCATCTGAGATGGATGCTAAGTCACTAACTGCCTGGTCCC
GGACACTGGTGACCTTCAAGGATGTATTTGTGGACTTCACCAGGGAGGAGTGGAAGCTGCTGGACACTGC
TCAGCAGATCGTGTACAGAAATGTGATGCTGGAGAACTATAAGAACCTGGTTTCCTTGGGTTATCAGCTT
ACTAAGCCAGATGTGATCCTCCGGTTGGAGAAGGGAGAAGAGCCCAGCGGCCGCGCTACTAACTTCAGCC
TGCTGAAGCAGGCTGGAGACGTGGAGGAGAACCCTGGACCTGTGTCTAAGGGCGAAGAGCTGATTAAGGA
GAACATGCACATGAAGCTGTACATGGAGGGCACCGTGGACAACCATCACTTCAAGTGCACATCCGAGGGC
GAAGGCAAGCCCTACGAGGGCACCCAGACCATGAGAATCAAGGTGGTCGAGGGCGGCCCTCTCCCCTTCG
CCTTCGACATCCTGGCTACTAGCTTCCTCTACGGCAGCAAGACCTTCATCAACCACACCCAGGGCATCCC
CGACTTCTTCAAGCAGTCCTTCCCTGAGGGCTTCACATGGGAGAGAGTCACCACATACGAAGACGGGGGC
GTGCTGACCGCTACCCAGGACACCAGCCTCCAGGACGGCTGCCTCATCTACAACGTCAAGATCAGAGGGG
TGAACTTCACATCCAACGGCCCTGTGATGCAGAAGAAAACACTCGGCTGGGAGGCCTTCACCGAGACGCT
GTACCCCGCTGACGGCGGCCTGGAAGGCAGAAACGACATGGCCCTGAAGCTCGTGGGCGGGAGCCATCTG
ATCGCAAACGCCAAGACCACATATAGATCCAAGAAACCCGCTAAGAACCTCAAGATGCCTGGCGTCTACT
ATGTGGACTACAGACTGGAAAGAATCAAGGAGGCCAACAACGAGACCTACGTCGAGCAGCACGAGGTGGC
AGTGGCCAGATACTGCGACCTCCCTAGCAAACTGGGGCACAAGCTTAATTAATTAATTAATGATCATACA
GTGCTCTGAGTACGCTATAATCAACCTCTGGATTACAAAATTTGTGAAAGATTGACTGGTATTCTTAACT
ATGTTGCTCCTTTTACGCTATGTGGATACGCTGCTTTAATGCCTTTGTATCATGCTATTGCTTCCCGTAT
GGCTTTCATTTTCTCCTCCTTGTATAAATCCTGGTTGCTGTCTCTTTATGAGGAGTTGTGGCCCGTTGTC
AGGCAACGTGGCGTGGTGTGCACTGTGTTTGCTGACGCAACCCCCACTGGTTGGGGCATTGCCACCACCT
GTCAGCTCCTTTCCGGGACTTTCGCTTTCCCCCTCCCTATTGCCACGGCGGAACTCATCGCCGCCTGCCT
TGCCCGCTGCTGGACAGGGGCTCGGCTGTTGGGCACTGACAATTCCGTGGTGTTGTCGGGGAAATCATCG
TCCTTTCCTTGGCTGCTCGCCTGTGTTGCCACCTGGATTCTGCGCGGGACGTCCTTCTGCTACGTCCCTT
CGGCCCTCAATCCAGCGGACCTTCCTTCCCGCGGCCTGCTGCCGGCTCTGCGGCCTCTTCCGCGTCTTCG
CCTTCGCCCTCAGACGAGTCGGATCTCCCTTTGGGCCGCCTCCCCGCAGGATCCACTAGAGCGGCCGCCT
AGAGCTCGCTATCAGCCTCGACTGTGCCTTCTAGTTGCCAGCCATCTGTTGTTTGCCCCTCCCCCGTGCC
TTCCTTGACCCTGGAAGGTGCCACTCCCACTGTCCTTTCCTAATAAAATGAGGAAATTGCATCGCATTGT
CTGAGTAGGTGTCATTCTATTCTGGGGGGTGGGGTGGGGCAGGACAGCAAGGGGGAGGATTGGGAAGACA
ATAGCAGGCATGCTGGGGATGCGGTGGGCTCTATGGCTTCTGAGGCGGAAAGAACCAGCTGGGGCTCGAC
TAGAGCTTGCGGAACCCTTAAGCTTTTTTATTATATATTAGTCACGATATCTATAACAAGAAAATATATA
TATAATAAGTTATCACGTAAGTAGAACATGAAATAACAATATAATTATCGTATGAGTTAAATCTTAAAAG
TCACGTAAAAGATAATCATGCGTCATTTTGACTCACGCGGTCGTTATAGTTCAAAATCAGTGACACTTAC
CGCATTGACAAGCACGCCTCACGGGAGCTCCAAGCGGCGACTGAGATGTCCTAAATGCACAGCGACGGAT
TCGCGCTATTTAGAAAGAGAGAGCAATATTTCAAGAATGCATGCGTCAATTTTACGCAGACTATCTTTCT
AGGGTTAAAAAAGATTTGCGCTTTACTCGACCTAAACTTTAAACACGTCATAGAATCTTCGTTTGACAAA
AACCACATTGTGTTGGGTCGCCCTATAGTGAGTCGTATTACAATTCACTGGCCGTCGTTTTACAACGTCG
TGACTGGGAAAACCCTGGCGTTACCCAACTTAATCGCCTTGCAGCACATCCCCCTTTCGCCAGCTGGCGT
AATAGCGAAGAGGCCCGCACCGATCGCCCTTCCCAACAGTTGCGCAGCCTGAATGGCGAATGGCAAATTG
TAAGCGTTAATATTTTGTTAAAATTCGCGTTAAATTTTTGTTAAATCAGCTCATTTTTTAACCAATAGGC
CGAAATCGGCAAAATCCCTTATAAATCAAAAGAATAGACCGAGATAGGGT
[37 nt withheld, positions 9011-9047]
AAAGAACGTGGACTCCAACGTCAAAGG
[49 nt withheld, positions 9075-9123]
T
[91 nt withheld, positions 9125-9215]
G
[124 nt withheld, positions 9217-9340]
CAGGTGGCACTTTTCGGGGAAATGTGCGCGGAACCCCTATTTGTTTATTTTTCTAAATACATTCAAATAT
GTATCCGCTCATGAGACAATAACCCTGATAAATGCTTCAATAATATTGAAAAAGGAAGAGTATGAGTATT
CAACATTTCCGTGTCGCCCTTATTCCCTTTTTTGCGGCATTTTGCCTTCCTGTTTTTGCTCACCCAGAAA
CGCTGGTGAAAGTAAAAGATGCTGAAGATCAGTTGGGTGCACGAGTGGGTTACATCGAACTGGATCTCAA
CAGCGGTAAGATCCTTGAGAGTTTTCGCCCCGAAGAACGTTTTCCAATGATGAGCACTTTTAAAGTTCTG
CTATGTGGCGCGGTATTATCCCGTATTGACGCCGGGCAAGAGCAACTCGGTCGCCGCATACACTATTCTC
AGAATGACTTGGTTGAGTACTCACCAGTCACAGAAAAGCATCTTACGGATGGCATGACAGTAAGAGAATT
ATGCAGTGCTGCCATAACCATGAGTGATAACACTGCGGCCAACTTACTTCTGACAACGATCGGAGGACCG
AAGGAGCTAACCGCTTTTTTGCACAACATGGGGGATCATGTAACTCGCCTTGATCGTTGGGAACCGGAGC
TGAATGAAGCCATACCAAACGACGAGCGTGACACCACGATGCCTGTAGCAATGGCAACAACGTTGCGCAA
ACTATTAACTGGCGAACTACTTACTCTAGCTTCCCGGCAACAATTAATAGACTGGATGGAGGCGGATAAA
GTTGCAGGACCACTTCTGCGCTCGGCCCTTCCGGCTGGCTGGTTTATTGCTGATAAATCTGGAGCCGGTG
AGCGTGGGTCTCGCGGTATCATTGCAGCACTGGGGCCAGATGGTAAGCCCTCCCGTATCGTAGTTATCTA
CACGACGGGGAGTCAGGCAACTATGGATGAACGAAATAGACAGATCGCTGAGATAGGTGCCTCACTGATT
AAGCATTGGTAACTGTCAGACCAAGTTTACTCATATATACTTTAGATTGATTTAAAACTTCATTTTTAAT
TTAAAAGGATCTAGGTGAAGATCCTTTTTGATAATCTCATGACCAAAATCCCTTAACGTGAGTTTTCGTT
CCACTGAGCGTCAGACCCCGTAGAAAAGATCAAAGGATCTTCTTGAGATCCTTTTTTTCTGCGCGTAATC
TGCTGCTTGCAAACAAAAAAACCACCGCTACCAGCGGTGGTTTGTTTGCCGGATCAAGAGCTACCAACTC
TTTTTCCGAAGGTAACTGGCTTCAGCAGAGCGCAGATACCAAATACTGTTCTTCTAGTGTAGCCGTAGTT
AGGCCACCACTTCAAGAACTCTGTAGCACCGCCTACATACCTCGCTCTGCTAATCCTGTTACCAGTGGCT
GCTGCCAGTGGCGATAAGTCGTGTCTTACCGGGTTGGACTCAAGACGATAGTTACCGGATAAGGCGCAGC
GGTCGGGCTGAACGGGGGGTTCGTGCACACAGCCCAGCTTGGAGCGAACGACCTACACCGAACTGAGATA
CCTACAGCGTGAGCTATGAGAAAGCGCCACGCTTCCCGAAGGGAGAAAGGCGGACAGGTATCCGGTAAGC
GGCAGGGTCGGAACAGGAGAGCGCACGAGGGAGCTTCCAGGGGGAAACGCCTGGTATCTTTATAGTCCTG
TCGGGTTTCGCCACCTCTGACTTGAGCGTCGATTTTTGTGATGCTCGTCAGGGGGGCGGAGCCTATGGAA
AAACGCCAGCAACGCGGCCTTTTTACGGTTCCTGGCCTTTTGCTGGCCTTTTGCTCACATGTTCTTTCCT
GCGTTATCCCCTGATTCTGTGGATAACCGTATTACCGCCTTTGAGTGAGCTGATACCGCTCGCCGCAGCC
GAACGACCGAGCGCAGCGAGTCAGTGAGCGAGGAAGCGGAAGAGCGCCCAATACGCAAACCGCCTCTCCC
CGCGCGTTGGCCGATTCATTAATGCAGCTGGCACGACAGGTTTCCCGACTGGAAAGCGGGCAGTGAGCGC
AACGCAATTAATGTGAGTTAGCTCACTCATTAGGCACCCCAGGCTTTACACTTTATGCTTCCGGCTCGTA
TGTTGTGTGGAATTGTGAGCGGATAACAATTTCACACAGGAAACAGCTATGACCATGATTACGCCAAGCG
CGCAATTAACCCTCACTAAAGGGAACCTCCCCCGGTATTCACGACAGCAGGCTGAATAATAAAAAAATTA
GAAACTATTATTTAACCCTAGAAAGATAATCATATTGTGACGTACGTTAAAGATAATCATGCGTAAAATT
GACGCATGTGTTTTATCGGTCTGTATATCGAGGTTTATTTATTAATTTGAATAGATATTAAGTTTTATTA
TATTTACACTTACATACTAATAATAAATTCAACAAACAATTTATTTATGTTTATTTATTTATTAAAAAAA
AACAAAAACTCAAAATTTCTTCTATA
